>Addgene plasmid #214520 | AiP1698 - pAAV-AiE2373m-minBG-SYFP2-WPRE-BGHpA | addgene full sequence | sequence record 432549 | Addgene NGS Result
GGAGCGGGCGCTAA
[95 nt withheld, positions 15-109]
TATGCGGTGTGAAATACCGCACAGATGCGTAAGGAGAAAATACCGCATCAGGCGCCCCTGCAGGCAGCTG
CGCGCTCGCTCGCTCACTGAGGCCGCCCGGGCAAAGCCCGGGCGTCGGGCGACCTTTGGTCGCCCGGCCT
CAGTGAGCGAGCGAGCGCGCAGAGAGGGAGTGGCCAACTCCATCACTAGGGGTTCCTGCGGCCGCTCGGT
CCGCACGTGAGATCTCATGCCTGCTATTGTCTTCCCAATCCTCCCCCTTGCTGTCCTGCCCCACCCCACC
CCCCAGAATAGAATGACACCTACTCAGACAATGCGATGCAATTTCCTCATTTTATTAGGAAAGGACAGTG
GGAGTGGCACCTTCCAGGGTCAAGGAAGGCACGGGGGAGGGGCAAACAACAGATGGCTGGCAACTAGAAG
GCACAGTCGAAGATCTCTCGAGCCACGGAATTGTCAGTGCCCAACAGCCGAGCCCCTGTCCAGCAGCGGG
CAAGGCAGGCGGCGATGAGTTCCGCCGTGGCAAGAACTAACCAGGATTTATACAAGGAGGAGAAAATGAA
AGCCATACGGGAAGCAATAGCATGATACAAAGGCATTAAAGCAGCGTATCCACATAGCGTAAAAGGAGCA
ACATAGTTAAGAATACCAGTCAATCTTTCACAAATTTTGTAATCCAGAGGTTGATTATGATATCGAATTC
GCGGCCGCGGCGCGCCGTCGACTTACTTGTACAGCTCGTCCATGCCGAGAGTGATCCCGGCGGCGGTCAC
GAACTCCAGCAGGACCATGTGATCGCGCTTCTCGTTGGGGTCTTTGCTCAGCTTGGACTGGTAGCTCAGG
TAGTGGTTGTCGGGCAGCAGCACGGGGCCGTCGCCGATGGGGGTGTTCTGCTGGTAGTGGTCGGCGAGCT
GCACGCCGCCGTCCTCGATGTTGTGGCGGATCTTGAAGTTGGCCTTGATGCCGTTCTTCTGCTTGTCGGC
GGTGATATAGACGTTGTGGCTGTTGTAGTTGTACTCCAGCTTGTGCCCCAGGATGTTGCCGTCCTCCTTG
AAGTCGATGCCCTTCAGCTCGATGCGGTTCACCAGGGTGTCGCCCTCGAACTTCACCTCGGCGCGGGTCT
TGTAGTTGCCGTCGTCCTTGAAGAAGATGGTGCGCTCCTGGACGTAGCCTTCGGGCATGGCGGACTTGAA
GAAGTCGTGCTGCTTCATGTGGTCGGGGTAGCGGGCGAAGCACTGCACGCCGTAGCCCAGGGTGGTCACG
AGGGTGGGCCAGGGCACGGGCAGCTTGCCGGTGGTGCAGATCAGCTTCAGGGTCAGCTTGCCGTAGGTGG
CATCGCCCTCGCCCTCGCCGGACACGCTGAACTTGTGGCCGTTTACGTCGCCGTCCAGCTCGACCAGGAT
GGGCACCACCCCGGTGAACAGCTCCTCGCCCTTGCTCACCATGGTGGCGACCGGTAGCGCTAGCTTCGAA
AGATCTGGATCCCAGAAGCAAATGTAAGCAATAGATGGCTCTGCCCTGACTTTTATGCCCAGCCCGAGCT
CCGACAAACACACCCCTACTTGCCCTCGGCCTCCTGTCCTTCCGCAGAGGACAAGCCGGGTTAGACTGAC
TGGGCCGGTCACCTCTGGGATAGGAAACCGCAGATCCTCGCAGAACTCATGTGTCCCCCTCGTCTCCATT
CTGAGGGTCCCAAGGGTCAAGCCAAACGGTGGGCATTCCAAGACGGACTAGAGAGGATTAGGACAGCGGA
TGGATCTTTAGGGGCGCAAGGGGTGCAGAACCACAAACCTGCCTCGGGCCGCCGCACCCGGGAGCTAGGC
GATCTTTCTATAGATAGTAACAGCGAAGCGGCTGTTTACAGCAACACAGCGCCGCCAGGGCCGTCTCCAG
GCGACGGAGCGGCCGGGCGCACGGTCCGCCCATCCAGGCCACCCGCCCTCCCTGCTCCCTAGGAACCTCT
GCCTCCCTGGCCAGGCTGCGTCCGCTCCCGCCGACTGACATCACCCTCGGGTTCGGGGGGCTGATCCCGG
CTGGCTCCTGCCTCTGCGTTAGCCTCCATTCTTAGAGATCCAAACCCAGCGGGAGCGGGGAGGGCAGGGA
GGCGGGGATTCGTGGAAATAGGCCACTTGCTATTTTTGCATTCCCTGTCACAGGCAGAGGTGAAAACAGA
ATTTCATCATTGTATCGATTATTACTCTTACAACGCGTGCGGCCGCAGGAACCCCTAGTGATGGAGTTGG
CCACTCCCTCTCTGCGCGCTCGCTCGCTCACTGAGGCCGGGCGACCAAAGGTCGCCCGACGCCCGGGCGG
CCTCAGTGAGCGAGCGAGCGCGCAGCTGCCTGCAGGACATGTGAGCAAAAGGCCAGCAAAAGGCCAGGAA
CCGTAAAAAGGCCGCGTTGCTGGCGTTTTTCCATAGGCTCCGCCCCCCTGACGAGCATCACAAAAATCGA
CGCTCAAGTCAGAGGTGGCGAAACCCGACAGGACTATAAAGATACCAGGCGTTTCCCCCTGGAAGCTCCC
TCGTGCGCTCTCCTGTTCCGACCCTGCCGCTTACCGGATACCTGTCCGCCTTTCTCCCTTCGGGAAGCGT
GGCGCTTTCTCATAGCTCACGCTGTAGGTATCTCAGTTCGGTGTAGGTCGTTCGCTCCAAGCTGGGCTGT
GTGCACGAACCCCCCGTTCAGCCCGACCGCTGCGCCTTATCCGGTAACTATCGTCTTGAGTCCAACCCGG
TAAGACACGACTTATCGCCACTGGCAGCAGCCACTGGTAACAGGATTAGCAGAGCGAGGTATGTAGGCGG
TGCTACAGAGTTCTTGAAGTGGTGGCCTAACTACGGCTACACTAGAAGAACAGTATTTGGTATCTGCGCT
CTGCTGAAGCCAGTTACCTTCGGAAAAAGAGTTGGTAGCTCTTGATCCGGCAAACAAACCACCGCTGGTA
GCGGTGGTTTTTTTGTTTGCAAGCAGCAGATTACGCGCAGAAAAAAAGGATCTCAAGAAGATCCTTTGAT
CTTTTCTACGGGGTCTGACGCTCAGTGGAACGAAAACTCACGTTAAGGGATTTTGGTCATGAGATTATCA
AAAAGGATCTTCACCTAGATCCTTTTAAATTAAAAATGAAGTTTTAAATCAATCTAAAGTATATATGAGT
AAACTTGGTCTGACAGTTACCAATGCTTAATCAGTGAGGCACCTATCTCAGCGATCTGTCTATTTCGTTC
ATCCATAGTTGCCTGACTCCCCGTCGTGTAGATAACTACGATACGGGAGGGCTTACCATCTGGCCCCAGT
GCTGCAATGATACCGCGAGACCCACGCTCACCGGCTCCAGATTTATCAGCAATAAACCAGCCAGCCGGAA
GGGCCGAGCGCAGAAGTGGTCCTGCAACTTTATCCGCCTCCATCCAGTCTATTAATTGTTGCCGGGAAGC
TAGAGTAAGTAGTTCGCCAGTTAATAGTTTGCGCAACGTTGTTGCCATTGCTACAGGCATCGTGGTGTCA
CGCTCGTCGTTTGGTATGGCTTCATTCAGCTCCGGTTCCCAACGATCAAGGCGAGTTACATGATCCCCCA
TGTTGTGCAAAAAAGCGGTTAGCTCCTTCGGTCCTCCGATCGTTGTCAGAAGTAAGTTGGCCGCAGTGTT
ATCACTCATGGTTATGGCAGCACTGCATAATTCTCTTACTGTCATGCCATCCGTAAGATGCTTTTCTGTG
ACTGGTGAGTACTCAACCAAGTCATTCTGAGAATAGTGTATGCGGCGACCGAGTTGCTCTTGCCCGGCGT
CAATACGGGATAATACCGCGCCACATAGCAGAACTTTAAAAGTGCTCATCATTGGAAAACGTTCTTCGGG
GCGAAAACTCTCAAGGATCTTACCGCTGTTGAGATCCAGTTCGATGTAACCCACTCGTGCACCCAACTGA
TCTTCAGCATCTTTTACTTTCACCAGCGTTTCTGGGTGAGCAAAAACAGGAAGGCAAAATGCCGCAAAAA
AGGGAATAAGGGCGACACGGAAATGTTGAATACTCATACTCTTCCTTTTTCAATATTATTGAAGCATTTA
TCAGGGTTATTGTCTCATGAGCGGATACATATTTGAATGTATTTAGAAAAATAAACAAATAGGGGTTCCG
CGCACATTTCCCCGAAAAGTGCCACCTGACGTCTAAGAAACCATTATTATCATGACATTAACCTATAAAA
ATAGGCGTATCACGAGGCCCTTTCGTCTCGCGCGTTTCGGTGATGACGGTGAAAACCTCTGACACATGCA
GCTCCCGGAGACGGTCACAGCTTGTCTGTAAGCGGATGCCGGGAGCAGACAAGCCCGTCAGGGCGCGTCA
GCGGGTGTTGGCGGGTGTCGGGGCTGGCTTAACTATGCGGCATCAGAGCAGATTGTACTGAGAGTGCACC
ATAAAATTGTAAACGTTAATATTTTGTTAAAATTCGCGTTAAATTTTTGTTAAATCAGCTCATTTTTTAA
CCAATAGACCGAAATCGGCAAAATCCCTTATAAATCAAAAGAATAGCCCGAGATAGAGT
[37 nt withheld, positions 4649-4685]
AAAGAACGTGGACTCCAACGTCAAAGG
[141 nt withheld, positions 4713-4853]
G
[33 nt withheld, positions 4855-4887]
Features (pLannotate 1.2.2; 14 found; start..end, strand, type, name):
    110..161     +  misc_feature   bom (fragment): basis of mobility region from pBR322
    166..306     -  repeat_region  AAV2 ITR: inverted terminal repeat of adeno-associated virus serotype 2 inverted
    424..535     -  polyA_signal   bGH poly(A) signal: bovine growth hormone polyadenylation signal
    552..632     -  misc_feature   WPRE (fragment): woodchuck hepatitis virus posttranscriptional regulatory element
    638..795     -  misc_feature   WPRE (fragment): woodchuck hepatitis virus posttranscriptional regulatory element
    835..1551    -  CDS            SYFP2: SYFP2 is a basic (constitutively fluorescent) yellow fluorescent protein published in 2006, derived from Aequorea victoria. It is reported to be a very rapidly-maturing monomer with moderate acid sensitivity.
   2361..2388    -  repeat_region  AAV2 ITR (fragment): inverted terminal repeat of adeno-associated virus serotype 2 inverted
   2417..2444    -  repeat_region  AAV2 ITR (fragment): inverted terminal repeat of adeno-associated virus serotype 2 inverted
   2517..3105    -  rep_origin     ori: high-copy-number ColE1/pMB1/pBR322/pUC origin of replication
   3276..4136    -  CDS            AmpR: β-lactamase; bla; confers resistance to ampicillin, carbenicillin, and related antibiotics
   4137..4241    -  promoter       AmpR promoter: bla
   4336..4371    +  CDS            rop (fragment): Rop protein, which maintains plasmids at low copy number; rop
   4473..4522    +  misc_feature   bom (fragment): basis of mobility region from pBR322
   4523..91      -  rep_origin     f1 ori (across the origin) (sequence partly withheld): f1 bacteriophage origin of replication; arrow indicates direction of (+) strand synthesis
