[The description below was written by a language model from this plasmid's Addgene catalogue record and pLannotate feature annotations shown in this document.]
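Description:
AiP1698 - pAAV-AiE2373m-minBG-SYFP2-WPRE-BGHpA is an AAV transfer plasmid built on a pAAV2 backbone, intended for packaging a fluorescent reporter genome into recombinant adeno-associated virus for delivery to brain tissue. In bacteria it is maintained as a high-copy plasmid through a ColE1/pUC-type origin and selected with ampicillin via the β-lactamase gene and its native promoter. An f1 phage origin and short remnants of the pBR322 bom and rop regions are also annotated in the backbone. The full sequence record is about 4.9 kb.

The payload lies between AAV2 inverted terminal repeats, which provide the signals for genome replication and encapsidation. One ITR is annotated in full, while the other is detected only as two short fragments, which may reflect how the annotation handled this repeat. Within the cassette, the enhancer AiE2373m sits upstream of minBG, named in the record as the promoter and presumably a minimal element with little activity of its own, so that expression depends largely on the enhancer. Neither the enhancer nor minBG is picked up by the automated annotation, but the unannotated stretch between the SYFP2 coding sequence and the fragmentary ITR is where they would be expected. The reporter is SYFP2, a rapidly maturing monomeric yellow fluorescent protein derived from Aequorea victoria. It is followed by WPRE sequence, annotated as two fragments, which enhances transcript stability and expression, and by the bovine growth hormone polyadenylation signal.

The construct belongs to a collection of enhancer AAVs developed for genetic access to cortical cell types. Here SYFP2 fluorescence reports which brain cell populations the enhancer is active in. The record does not state which population AiE2373m targets.
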