Addgene plasmid #214520: AiP1698 - pAAV-AiE2373m-minBG-SYFP2-WPRE-BGHpA
Purpose: AiE2373m is an enhancer sequence, designed to drive AAV-mediated transgene expression in specific populations of brain cells
Depositing lab: Allen Institute for Brain Science & Bosiljka Tasic. Depositing organization: Allen Institute. Publication: A suite of enhancer AAVs and transgenic mouse lines for genetic access to cortical cell types. Ben-Simon Y, Hooper M, Narayan S, Daigle TL, Dwivedi D, Way SW, Oster A, Stafford DA, Mich JK, Taormina MJ, Martinez RA, Opitz-Araya X, Roth JR, Alexander JR, Allen S, Amster A, Arbuckle J, Ayala A, Baker PM, Bakken TE, Barcelli T, Barta S, Bendrick J, Bertagnolli D, Bielstein C, Bishwakarma P, Bowlus J, Boyer G, Brouner K, Casian B, Casper T, Chakka AB, Chakrabarty R, Chance RK, Chavan S, Clark M, Colbert K, Collman F, Daniel S, Departee M, DiValentin P, Donadio N, Dotson N, Egdorf T, Fliss T, Gabitto M, Garcia J, Gary A, Gasperini M, Gloe J, Goldy J, Gore BB, Graybuck L, Greisman N, Haeseleer F, Halterman C, Haradon Z, Hastings SD, Helback O, Ho W, Hockemeyer D, Huang C, Huff S, Hunker A, Johansen N, Jones D, Juneau Z, Kalmbach B, Kannan M, Khem S, Kussick E, Kutsal R, Larsen R, Lee C, Lee AY, Leibly M, Lenz GH, Li S, Liang E, Lusk N, Madigan Z, Malloy J, Malone J, McCue R, Melchor J, Mollenkopf T, Moosman S, Morin E, Newman D, Ng L, Ngo K, Omstead V, Otto S, Oyama A, Pena N, Pham T, Phillips E, Pom CA, Potekhina L, Ransford S, Ray PL, Rette D, Reynoldson C, Rimorin C, Rocha D, Ruiz A, Sanchez REA, Sawyer L, Sedeno-Cortes A, Sevigny JP, Shapovalova N, Shepard N, Shulga L, Sigler AR, Siverts L, Soliman S, Somasundaram S, Staats B, Stewart K, Szelenyi E, Tieu M, Trader C, Tran A, van Velthoven CTJ, Walker M, Wang Y, Weed N, Wirthlin M, Wood T, Wynalda B, Yao Z, Zhou T, Ariza J, Dee N, Reding M, Ronellenfitch K, Mufti S, Sunkin SM, Smith KA, Esposito L, Waters J, Thyagarajan B, Yao S, Lein ES, Zeng H, Levi BP, Ngai J, Ting JT, Tasic B. Cell. 2025 May 16:S0092-8674(25)00513-6. doi: 10.1016/j.cell.2025.05.002. PubMed 40403729.
Backbone
  Vector backbone: pAAV2
  Vector type: AAV
Growth in bacteria
  Bacterial resistance: Ampicillin, 100 μg/mL
  Growth temperature: 37°C
  Growth strain: NEB Stable
  Copy number: High Copy
Gene/Insert
  Gene/Insert name: SYFP2
  Species: Synthetic
  Promoter: minBG
  Cloning method: Gibson Cloning
Terms and licenses: Academic/Nonprofit Terms; Industry Terms: Not Available to Industry
Depositor comments: 5' Cloning Site: SgrAI (destroyed), 3' Cloning Site: SgrAI (destroyed). Please visit https://doi.org/10.1101/2024.06.10.597244 for bioRxiv preprint.
How to cite: AiP1698 - pAAV-AiE2373m-minBG-SYFP2-WPRE-BGHpA was a gift from Allen Institute for Brain Science & Bosiljka Tasic (Addgene plasmid # 214520 ; http://n2t.net/addgene:214520 ; RRID:Addgene_214520)
